>Addgene plasmid #192373 | LLP730_L2_pV01_0I_FRT-OCS-TB-rLUC_TCTP-fLUC | addgene full sequence | sequence record 378279 | Addgene NGS Result
GTGCCGAATTCGGATCCGGAGTCGACAAAATTTAGAACGAACTTAATTATGATCTCAAATACATTGATAC
ATATCTCATCTAGATCTAGGTTATCATTATGTAAGAAAGTTTTGACGAATATGGCACGACAAAATGGCTA
GACTCGATGTAATTGGTATCTCAACTCAACATTATACTTATACCAAACATTAGTTAGACAAAATTTAAAC
AACTATTTTTTATGTATGCAAGAGTCAGCATATGTATAATTGATTCAGAATCGTTTTGACGAGTTCGGAT
GTAGTAGTAGCCATTATTTAATGTACATACTAATCGTGAATAGTGAATATGATGAAACATTGTATCTTAT
TGTATAAATATCCATAAACACATCATGAAAGACACTTTCTTTCACGGTCTGAATTAATTATGATACAATT
CTAATAGAAAACGAATTAAATTACGTTGAATTGTATGAAATCTAATTGAACAAGCCAACCACGACGACGA
CTAACGTTGCCTGGATTGACTCGGTTTAAGTTAACCACTAAAAAAACGGAGCTGTCATGTAACACGCGGA
TCGAGCAGGTCACAGTCATGAAGCCATCAAAGCAAAAGAACTAATCCAAGGGCTGAGATGATTAATTAGT
TTAAAAATTAGTTAACACGAGGGAAAAGGCTGTCTGACAGCCAGGTCACGTTATCTTTACCTGTGGTCGA
AATGATTCGTGTCTGTCGATTTTAATTATTTTTTTGAAAGGCCGAAAATAAAGTTGTAAGAGATAAACCC
GCCTATATAAATTCATATATTTTCCTCTCCGCTTTGAATACTGTATTTTTACAACAATTACCAACAACAA
CAAAGAAGTTCCTATTCTCTAGAAAGTATAGGAACTTCCTGCTTTAATGAGATATGCGAGAAGCCTATGA
TCGCATGATATTTGCTTTCAATTCTGTTGTGCACGTTGTAAAAAACCTGAGCATGTGTAGCTCAGATCCT
TACCGCCGGTTTCGGTTCATTCTAATGAATATATCACCCGTTACTATCGTATTTTTATGAATAATATTCT
CCGTTCAATTTACTGATTGTACCCTACTACTTATATGTACAATATTAAAATGAAAACAATATATTGTGCT
GAATAGGTTTATAGCGACATCTATGATAGAGCGCCACAATAACAAACAATTGCGTTTTATTATTACAAAT
CCAATTTTAAAAAAAGCGGCAGAACCGGTCAAACCTAAAAGACTGATTACATAAATCTTATTCAAATTTC
AAAAGTGCCCCAGGGGCTAGTATCTACGACACACCGAGCGGCGAACTAATAACGCTCACTGAAGGGAACT
CCGGTTCCCCGCCGGCGCGCATGGGTGAGATTCCTTGAAGTTGAGTATTGGCCGTCCGCTCTACCGAAAG
TTACGGGCACCATTCAACCCGGTCCAGCACGGCGGCCGGGTAACCGACTTGCTGCCCCGAGAATTATGCA
GCATTTTTTTGGTGTATGTGGGCCCCAAATGAAGTGCAGGTCAAACCTTGACAGTGACGACAAATCGTTG
GGCGGGTCCAGGGCGAATTTTGCGACAACATGTCGAGGCTCAGCAGAATAAAATATCTTTATTTTCATTA
CATCTGTGTGTTGGTTTTTTGTGTGAATCGATAGTACTAACATACGCTCTCCATCAAAACAAAACGAAAC
AAAACAAACTAGCAAAATAGGCTGTCCCCAGTGCAAGTGCAGGTGCCAGAACATTTCTCTGAAGTTCCTA
TTCTCTAGAAAGTATAGGAACTTCCAACAAACAACATTACAATTACTATTTACAATTACAATGACTTCAA
AGGTGTATGATCCTGAGCAGGTAAGTTTCTGCTTCTACCTTTGATATATATATAATAATTATCATTAATT
AGTAGTAATATAATATTTCAAATATTTTTTTCAAAATAAAAGAATGTAGTATATAGCAATTGCTTTTCTG
TAGTTTATAAGTGTGTATATTTTAATTTATAACTTTTCTAATATATGACCAAAATTTGTTGATGTGCAGA
GAAAAAGAATGATAACTGGTCCACAATGGTGGGCAAGATGTAAACAGATGAACGTGCTTGATTCTTTCAT
TAATTACTACGATTCAGAAAAGCACGCTGAGAATGCAGTTATCTTTCTTCACGGAAACGCTGCATCTTCA
TATTTGTGGAGACATGTTGTGCCTCACATTGAACCAGTGGCTAGGTGTATTATCCCAGATCTTATCGGAA
TGGGAAAGTCTGGTAAATCTGGAAATGGTTCTTACAGACTTTTGGATCATTATAAGTACCTCACAGCTTG
GTTCGAACTTCTCAACTTACCTAAGAAGATTATTTTCGTTGGACACGATTGGGGTGCTTGCTTGGCATTC
CATTACTCATACGAACACCAAGATAAGATCAAAGCTATAGTTCATGCAGAGAGTGTTGTGGATGTGATAG
AATCTTGGGATGAGTGGCCAGATATTGAAGAGGATATTGCTTTGATCAAGTCTGAAGAGGGAGAAAAGAT
GGTTCTCGAAAATAACTTTTTCGTGGAAACTATGCTTCCTTCAAAGATTATGAGAAAATTGGAACCAGAA
GAGTTTGCTGCATATCTCGAACCTTTCAAGGAAAAAGGAGAGGTTAGAAGGCCAACACTCAGTTGGCCTA
GGGAAATACCATTAGTTAAGGGAGGTAAACCTGATGTTGTGCAGATCGTGAGAAATTATAACGCTTACCT
TAGGGCATCAGATGATTTGCCTAAGATGTTCATCGAGTCAGATCCAGGATTTTTCAGTAATGCTATAGTT
GAAGGTGCAAAGAAATTTCCAAACACCGAGTTCGTTAAGGTGAAAGGATTGCATTTCTCACAAGAAGATG
CTCCTGATGAGATGGGAAAGTATATTAAGTCTTTTGTTGAAAGAGTGCTCAAAAACGAGCAGGGTTCTCG
ATCTGATGCTTCTGAAGTAACGTCAACAAGCTCCCAGTCTGAGGTATGCACAGTGGAAACGCCAGGTTGT
GTTGGTTCTTAAGCTTCTCTAGCTAGAGTCGATCGACAAGCTCGAGTTTCTCCATAATAATGTGTGAGTA
GTTCCCAGATAAGGGAATTAGGGTTCCTATAGGGTTTCGCTCATGTGTTGAGCATATAAGAAACCCTTAG
TATGTATTTGTATTTGTAAAATACTTCTATCAATAAAATTTCTAATTCCTAAAACCAAAATCCAGTACTA
AAATCCAGATCGCTGCAAGAATTCAAGCTTGGAGCCAACACTCGAATCCCCACCCGTTGGACCAAACCCG
GCTCATTAAGCGTCGGTTCAGATTTATTTCCTTTATTTAAAAAAAAGGAAAGGGTAAAAAATAGAAAATT
GGAAACAGTTAAAGCCCAAAATTGTAATTTACCGAGAATTGTAAATTTACCTGAAAACCCTACGCTATAG
TTTCGACTATAAATACCAAACTTAGGACCTCACTTCAGAATCCCCTCGTCGCTGCGTCTCTCTCCCGCAA
CCTTCGATTTTCGTTTATTCGCATCCATCGGAGAGAGAAAACAATCAATAAGCGACCTACTACAAACAAG
TAAGTAAGAGAAAAACCAAAAGAAGAAGAGAAACAACAAGAAGAAGTAATGGAGGACGCCAAAAACATAA
AGAAAGGCCCGGCGCCATTCTATCCTCTAGAGGATGGAACCGCTGGAGAGCAACTGCATAAGGCTATGAA
GAGATACGCCCTGGTTCCTGGAACAATTGCTTTTACAGATGCACATATCGAGGTGAACATCACGTACGCG
GAATACTTCGAAATGTCCGTTCGGTTGGCAGAAGCTATGAAACGATATGGGCTGAATACAAATCACAGAA
TCGTCGTATGCAGTGAAAACTCTCTTCAATTCTTTATGCCGGTGTTGGGCGCGTTATTTATCGGAGTTGC
AGTTGCGCCCGCGAACGACATTTATAATGAACGTGAATTGCTCAACAGTATGAACATTTCGCAGCCTACC
GTAGTGTTTGTTTCCAAAAAGGGGTTGCAAAAAATTTTGAACGTGCAAAAAAAATTACCAATAATCCAGA
AAATTATTATCATGGATTCTAAAACGGATTACCAGGGATTTCAGTCGATGTACACGTTCGTCACATCTCA
TCTACCTCCCGGTTTTAATGAATACGATTTTGTACCAGAGTCCTTTGATCGTGACAAAACAATTGCACTG
ATAATGAATTCCTCTGGATCTACTGGGTTACCTAAGGGTGTGGCCCTTCCGCATAGAACTGCCTGCGTCA
GATTCTCGCATGCCAGAGATCCTATTTTTGGCAATCAAATCATTCCGGATACTGCGATTTTAAGTGTTGT
TCCATTCCATCACGGTTTTGGAATGTTTACTACACTCGGATATTTGATATGTGGATTTCGAGTCGTCTTA
ATGTATAGATTTGAAGAAGAGCTGTTTTTACGATCCCTTCAGGATTACAAAATTCAAAGTGCGTTGCTAG
TACCAACCCTATTTTCATTCTTCGCCAAAAGCACTCTGATTGACAAATACGATTTATCTAATTTACACGA
AATTGCTTCTGGGGGCGCACCTCTTTCGAAAGAAGTCGGGGAAGCGGTTGCAAAACGCTTCCATCTTCCA
GGGATACGACAAGGATATGGGCTCACTGAGACTACATCAGCTATTCTGATTACACCCGAGGGGGATGATA
AACCGGGCGCGGTCGGTAAAGTTGTTCCATTTTTTGAAGCGAAGGTTGTGGATCTGGATACCGGGAAAAC
GCTGGGCGTTAATCAGAGAGGCGAATTATGTGTCAGAGGACCTATGATTATGTCCGGTTATGTAAACAAT
CCGGAAGCGACCAACGCCTTGATTGACAAGGATGGATGGCTACATTCTGGAGACATAGCTTACTGGGACG
AGGACGAACACTTCTTCATAGTTGACCGCTTGAAGTCTTTAATTAAATACAAAGGATATCAGGTGGCCCC
CGCTGAATTGGAATCGATATTGTTACAACACCCCAACATCTTCGACGCGGGCGTGGCAGGTCTGCCCGAC
GATGACGCCGGTGAACTTCCCGCCGCCGTTGTTGTTTTGGAGCACGGAAAGACGATGACGGAAAAAGAGA
TCGTGGATTACGTCGCCAGTCAAGTAACAACCGCGAAAAAGTTGCGCGGAGGAGTTGTGTTTGTGGACGA
AGTACCGAAAGGTCTTACCGGAAAACTCGACGCAAGAAAAATCAGAGAGATCCTCATAAAGGCCAAGAAG
GGCGGAAAGTCCAAATTGTAAGCTTGATCCCCCGTCGACAGCTAGCTATATCATCAATTTATGTATTACA
CATAATATCGCACTCAGTCTTTCATCTACGGCAATGTACCAGCTGATATAATCAGTTATTGAAATATTTC
TGAATTTAAACTTGCATCAATAAATTTATGTTTTTGCTTGGACTATAATACCTGACTTGTTATTTTATCA
ATAAATATTTAAACTATATTTCTTTCAAGATCGCTACTAGAGGATGCACATGTGACCGAGGGACACGAAG
TGATCCGTTTAAACTATCAGTGTTTGACAGGATATATTGGCGGGTAAACCTAAGAGAAAAGAGCGTTTAT
TAGAATAATCGGATATTTAAAAGGGCGTGAAAAGGTTTATCCGTTCGTCCATTTGTATGTGCCAGCCGCC
TTTGCGACGCTCACCGGGCTGGTTGCCCTCGCCGCTGGGCTGGCGGCCGTCTATGGCCCTGCAAACGCGC
CAGAAACGCCGTCGAAGCCGTGTGCGAGACACCGCGGCCGCCGGCGTTGTGGATACCTCGCGGAAAACTT
GGCCCTCACTGACAGATGAGGGGCGGACGTTGACACTTGAGGGGCCGACTCACCCGGCGCGGCGTTGACA
GATGAGGGGCAGGCTCGATTTCGGCCGGCGACGTGGAGCTGGCCAGCCTCGCAAATCGGCGAAAACGCCT
GATTTTACGCGAGTTTCCCACAGATGATGTGGACAAGCCTGGGGATAAGTGCCCTGCGGTATTGACACTT
GAGGGGCGCGACTACTGACAGATGAGGGGCGCGATCCTTGACACTTGAGGGGCAGAGTGCTGACAGATGA
GGGGCGCACCTATTGACATTTGAGGGGCTGTCCACAGGCAGAAAATCCAGCATTTGCAAGGGTTTCCGCC
CGTTTTTCGGCCACCGCTAACCTGTCTTTTAACCTGCTTTTAAACCAATATTTATAAACCTTGTTTTTAA
CCAGGGCTGCGCCCTGTGCGCGTGACCGCGCACGCCGAAGGGGGGTGCCCCCCCTTCTCGAACCCTCCCG
GCCCGCTAACGCGGGCCTCCCATCCCCCCAGGGGCTGCGCCCCTCGGCCGCGAACGGCCTCACCCCAAAA
ATGGCAGCGCTGGCCAATTCCCGAGTGCGCGGAACCCCTATTTGTTTATTTTTCTAAATACATTCAAATA
TGTATCCGCTCATGAGACAATAACCCTGATAAATGCTTCAATAATATTGAAAAAGGAAGAGTATGGCTAA
AATGAGAATATCACCGGAATTGAAAAAACTGATCGAAAAATACCGCTGCGTAAAAGATACGGAAGGAATG
TCTCCTGCTAAGGTATATAAGCTGGTGGGAGAAAATGAAAACCTATATTTAAAAATGACGGACAGCCGGT
ATAAAGGGACCACCTATGATGTGGAACGGGAAAAGGACATGATGCTATGGCTGGAAGGAAAGCTGCCTGT
TCCAAAGGTCCTGCACTTTGAACGGCATGATGGCTGGAGCAATCTGCTCATGAGTGAGGCCGATGGCGTC
CTTTGCTCGGAAGAGTATGAAGATGAACAAAGCCCTGAAAAGATTATCGAGCTGTATGCGGAGTGCATCA
GGCTCTTTCACTCCATCGACATATCGGATTGTCCCTATACGAATAGCTTAGACAGCCGCTTAGCCGAATT
GGATTACTTACTGAATAACGATCTGGCCGATGTGGATTGCGAAAACTGGGAAGAGGACACTCCATTTAAA
GATCCGCGCGAGCTGTATGATTTTTTAAAGACGGAAAAGCCCGAAGAGGAACTTGTCTTTTCCCACGGCG
ACCTGGGAGACAGCAACATCTTTGTGAAAGATGGCAAAGTAAGTGGCTTTATTGATCTTGGGAGAAGCGG
CAGGGCGGACAAGTGGTATGACATTGCCTTCTGCGTCCGGTCGCTCAGGGAGGATATCGGGGAAGAACAG
TATGTCGAGCTATTTTTTGACTTACTGGGGATCAAGCCTGATTGGGAGAAAATAAAATATTATATTTTAC
TGGATGAATTGTTTTAGCTGTCAGACCAAGTTTACTCATATATACTTTAGATTGATTTAAAACTTCATTT
TTAATTTAAAAGGATCTAGGTGAAGATCCTTTTTGATAATCTCATGACCAAAATCCCTTAACGTGAGTTT
TCGTTCCACTGAGCGTCAGACCCCGTAGAAAAGATCAAAGGATCTTCTTGAGATCCTTTTTTTCTGCGCG
TAATCTGCTGCTTGCAAACAAAAAAACCACCGCTACCAGCGGTGGTTTGTTTGCCGGATCAAGAGCTACC
AACTCTTTTTCCGAAGGTAACTGGCTTCAGCAGAGCGCAGATACCAAATACTGTTCTTCTAGTGTAGCCG
TAGTTAGGCCACCACTTCAAGAACTCTGTAGCACCGCCTACATACCTCGCTCTGCTAATCCTGTTACCAG
TGGCTGCTGCCAGTGGCGATAAGTCGTGTCTTACCGGGTTGGACTCAAGACGATAGTTACCGGATAAGGC
GCAGCGGTCGGGCTGAACGGGGGGTTCGTGCACACAGCCCAGCTTGGAGCGAACGACCTACACCGAACTG
AGATACCTACAGCGTGAGCTATGAGAAAGCGCCACGCTTCCCGAAGGGAGAAAGGCGGACAGGTATCCGG
TAAGCGGCAGGGTCGGAACAGGAGAGCGCACGAGGGAGCTTCCAGGGGGAAACGCCTGGTATCTTTATAG
TCCTGTCGGGTTTCGCCACCTCTGACTTGAGCGTCGATTTTTGTGATGCTCGTCAGGGGGGCGGAGCCTA
TGGAAAAACGCCAGCAACGCGGCCTTTTTACGGTTCCTGGCAGATCCTAGATGTGGCGCAACGATGCCGG
CGACAAGCAGGAGCGCACCGACTTCTTCCGCATCAAGTGTTTTGGCTCTCAGGCCGAGGCCCACGGCAAG
TATTTGGGCAAGGGGTCGCTGGTATTCGTGCAGGGCAAGATTCGGAATACCAAGTACGAGAAGGACGGCC
AGACGGTCTACGGGACCGACTTCATTGCCGATAAGGTGGATTATCTGGACACCAAGGCACCAGGCGGGTC
AAATCAGGAATAAGGGCACATTGCCCCGGCGTGAGTCGGGGCAATCCCGCAAGGAGGGTGAATGAATCGG
ACGTTTGACCGGAAGGCATACAGGCAAGAACTGATCGACGCGGGGTTTTCCGCCGAGGATGCCGAAACCA
TCGCAAGCCGCACCGTCATGCGTGCGCCCCGCGAAACCTTCCAGTCCGTCGGCTCGATGGTCCAGCAAGC
TACGGCCAAGATCGAGCGCGACAGCGTGCAACTGGCTCCCCCTGCCCTGCCCGCGCCATCGGCCGCCGTG
GAGCGTTCGCGTCGTCTTGAACAGGAGGCGGCAGGTTTGGCGAAGTCGATGACCATCGACACGCGAGGAA
CTATGACGACCAAGAAGCGAAAAACCGCCGGCGAGGACCTGGCAAAACAGGTCAGCGAGGCCAAGCAGGC
CGCGTTGCTGAAACACACGAAGCAGCAGATCAAGGAAATGCAGCTTTCCTTGTTCGATATTGCGCCGTGG
CCGGACACGATGCGAGCGATGCCAAACGACACGGCCCGCTCTGCCCTGTTCACCACGCGCAACAAGAAAA
TCCCGCGCGAGGCGCTGCAAAACAAGGTCATTTTCCACGTCAACAAGGACGTGAAGATCACCTACACCGG
CGTCGAGCTGCGGGCCGACGATGACGAACTGGTGTGGCAGCAGGTGTTGGAGTACGCGAAGCGCACCCCT
ATCGGCGAGCCGATCACCTTCACGTTCTACGAGCTTTGCCAGGACCTGGGCTGGTCGATCAATGGCCGGT
ATTACACGAAGGCCGAGGAATGCCTGTCGCGCCTACAGGCGACGGCGATGGGCTTCACGTCCGACCGCGT
TGGGCACCTGGAATCGGTGTCGCTGCTGCACCGCTTCCGCGTCCTGGACCGTGGCAAGAAAACGTCCCGT
TGCCAGGTCCTGATCGACGAGGAAATCGTCGTGCTGTTTGCTGGCGACCACTACACGAAATTCATATGGG
AGAAGTACCGCAAGCTGTCGCCGACGGCCCGACGGATGTTCGACTATTTCAGCTCGCACCGGGAGCCGTA
CCCGCTCAAGCTGGAAACCTTCCGCCTCATGTGCGGATCGGATTCCACCCGCGTGAAGAAGTGGCGCGAG
CAGGTCGGCGAAGCCTGCGAAGAGTTGCGAGGCAGCGGCCTGGTGGAACACGCCTGGGTCAATGATGACC
TGGTGCATTGCAAACGCTAGGGCCTTGTGGGGTCAGTTCCGGCTGGGGGTTCAGCAGCCCCTGCTCGGAT
CTGTTGGACCGGACAGTAGTCATGGTTGATGGGCTGCCTGTATCGAGTGGTGATTTTGTGCCGAGCTGCC
GGTCGGGGAGCTGTTGGCTGGCTGGTGGCAGGATATATTGTGGTGTAAACAAATTGACGCTTAGACAACT
TAATAACACATTGCGGACGTTTTTAATGTACTGGGGTTGAACACTCT
Features (pLannotate 1.2.2; 20 found; start..end, strand, type, name):
    824..844     +  misc_feature   TMV Ω (fragment): translational enhancer from the tobacco mosaic virus 5'-leader sequence (Gallie et al., 1988)
    845..878     +  protein_bind   FRT (minimal): supports FLP-mediated excision but not integration (Turan and Bode, 2011) FLP recombinase from the Saccharomyces cerevisiae 2μ plasmid
    879..1586    +  terminator     OCS terminator: octopine synthase terminator
   1587..1635    +  polyA_signal   poly(A) signal: synthetic polyadenylation signal
   1649..1740    +  misc_feature   pause site: RNA polymerase II transcriptional pause signal from the human α2 globin gene
   1741..1774    +  protein_bind   FRT (minimal): supports FLP-mediated excision but not integration (Turan and Bode, 2011) FLP recombinase from the Saccharomyces cerevisiae 2μ plasmid
   1775..1809    +  misc_feature   TMV Ω (fragment): translational enhancer from the tobacco mosaic virus 5'-leader sequence (Gallie et al., 1988)
   1841..2029    +  intron         IV2 intron: modified second intron of the potato ST-LS1 gene (Vancanneyt et al., 1990)
   2027..2932    +  CDS            LUCI_RENRE: Experimental evidence at protein level: Swiss-Prot protein existence level 1. Upon binding the substrate, the enzyme catalyzes an oxygenation, producing a very short-lived hydroperoxide that cyclizes into a dioxetanone structure, which collapses, releasing a CO(2) molecule. The spontaneous breakdown of the dioxetanone releases the energy (about 50 kcal/mole) that is necessary to generate the excited state of the coelenteramide product, which is the singlet form of the monoanion. In vivo the product undergoes the process of nonradiative energy transfer to an accessory protein, a green fluoresce
   2939..3013    +  CDS            DREB2A (fragment): DRE2A_ARATH - Also known as ERF045. Experimental evidence at protein level: Swiss-Prot protein existence level 1. Transcriptional activator that binds specifically to the DNA sequence 5'-[AG]CCGAC-3'. Binding to the C-repeat/DRE element mediates high salinity- and dehydration-inducible transcription. From Arabidopsis thaliana (Mouse-ear cress).
   3057..3231    +  polyA_signal   CaMV poly(A) signal: cauliflower mosaic virus polyadenylation signal
   3619..5268    +  CDS            LUCI_PHOPY: Experimental evidence at protein level: Swiss-Prot protein existence level 1. Produces green light with a wavelength of 562 nm. From Photinus pyralis (Common eastern firefly) (Lampyris pyralis).
   5291..5491    +  terminator     gene 7 terminator: transcription terminator for octopine-type Ti plasmid gene 7
   5555..5579    +  misc_feature   RB T-DNA repeat: right border repeat from nopaline C58 T-DNA
   5676..6307    +  rep_origin     oriV: incP origin of replication
   6398..6502    +  promoter       AmpR promoter: bla
   6503..7297    +  CDS            KanR: aminoglycoside phosphotransferase; aphA-3; confers resistance to kanamycin
   7468..8056    +  rep_origin     ori: high-copy-number ColE1/pMB1/pBR322/pUC origin of replication
   8392..9537    +  CDS            trfA: TRFA_ECOLX - Experimental evidence at protein level: Swiss-Prot protein existence level 1. Also involved in plasmid copy number control, promoting intermolecular coupling of protein bound iterons at oriV, which inhibits replication initiation. From Escherichia coli.
   9686..9710    +  misc_feature   LB T-DNA repeat: left border repeat from nopaline C58 T-DNA
