[The description below was written by a language model from this plasmid's Addgene catalogue record and pLannotate feature annotations shown in this document.]
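Description:
LLP730_L2_pV01_0I_FRT-OCS-TB-rLUC_TCTP-fLUC is a level 2 plant expression construct built in the pAGM4673 binary backbone, carrying a two-gene dual-luciferase cassette between nopaline-type left and right T-DNA border repeats. This arrangement suits Agrobacterium-mediated delivery into plant cells. The backbone outside the borders carries a kanamycin resistance gene (aphA-3) driven by the bla promoter. It also has a high-copy ColE1/pUC-type origin for E. coli, together with the broad-host-range incP oriV and its trfA replication protein gene.

The test unit is recorded as Act2::FRT-OCS-TB-FRT::Rluc. The Act2 promoter itself is not annotated in the feature table, and presumably lies in the unannotated region upstream of the first annotated element. Downstream of it, the TMV Ω translational enhancer is split by a blocking cassette flanked by two minimal FRT sites in the same orientation. The cassette contains the octopine synthase terminator fused to a transcription block made of a synthetic poly(A) signal and an RNA polymerase II pause site from the human α2 globin gene. After the second FRT come an IV2 intron, the Renilla luciferase coding sequence and a CaMV poly(A) signal. The record lists a C-terminal PEST tag, which corresponds in position to a short fragment annotated as DREB2A-derived.

The blocking cassette is meant to stop transcription before it reaches Renilla luciferase, and FLP recombinase could excise it. The second unit, TCTP1::Fluc, pairs firefly luciferase with the gene 7 terminator; in a dual-luciferase design like this it would typically act as the normalisation reference, though the record does not state its role.

The stated purpose is to measure how strongly the OCS–TB fusion represses expression when surrounded by FRT sites, as part of work on synthetic memory circuits in plants.
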