Addgene plasmid #192373: LLP730_L2_pV01_0I_FRT-OCS-TB-rLUC_TCTP-fLUC
Purpose: To test for the repressive potential of the OCS and Transcription Block (TB) fusion with the FRT sites around it.
Depositing lab: Ryan Lister. Depositing organization: University of Western Australia. Publication: Synthetic memory circuits for stable cell reprogramming in plants. Lloyd JPB, Ly F, Gong P, Pflueger J, Swain T, Pflueger C, Fourie E, Khan MA, Kidd BN, Lister R. Nat Biotechnol. 2022 Jul 4. pii: 10.1038/s41587-022-01383-2. doi: 10.1038/s41587-022-01383-2. PubMed 35788565.
Backbone
  Vector backbone: pAGM4673
  Backbone manufacturer: Sylvestre Marillonnet
  Vector type: Plant Expression, Synthetic Biology
Growth in bacteria
  Bacterial resistance: Kanamycin, 50 μg/mL
  Growth temperature: 30°C
  Growth strain: DH5alpha
  Copy number: Unknown
Gene/Insert
  Gene/Insert name: Act2::FRT-OCS-TB-FRT::Rluc
  Species: Renilla reniformis
  Tag / fusion protein: PEST (C terminal on insert)
  Cloning method: Restriction Enzyme; 5′ cloning site unknown (unknown if destroyed)
Terms and licenses: Academic/Nonprofit Terms; Industry Terms: Not Available to Industry
Depositor comments: Other genes: TCTP1::Fluc
How to cite: LLP730_L2_pV01_0I_FRT-OCS-TB-rLUC_TCTP-fLUC was a gift from Ryan Lister (Addgene plasmid # 192373 ; http://n2t.net/addgene:192373 ; RRID:Addgene_192373)
